>Addgene plasmid #177196 | CD Ugi4 | addgene full sequence | sequence record 361546 | Addgene NGS Result
CGCCCTATAGTGAGTCGTATTACCTGGCCGTCGTTTTACAACGTCGTGACTGGGAAAACCCTGGCGTTAC
CCAACTTAATCGCCTTGCAGCACATCCCCCTTTCGCCAGCTGGCGTAATAGCGAAGAGGCCCGCACCGAT
CGCCCTTCCCAACAGTTGCGCAGCCTGAATGGCGAATGGCGCCTGATGCGGTATTTTCTCCTTACGCATC
TGTGCGGTATTTCACACCGCATATGGTGCACTCTCAGTACAATCTGCTCTGATGCCGCATAGTTAAGCCA
GCCCCGACACCCGCCAACACCCGCTGACGCGCCCTGACGGGCTTGTCTGCTCCCGGCATCCGCTTACAGA
CAAGCTGTGACCGTCTCCGGGAGCTGCATGTGTCAGAGGTTTTCACCGTCATCACCGAAACGCGCGAGAC
GAAAGGGCCTCGTGATACGCCTATTTTTATAGGTTAATGTCATGATAATAATGGTTTCTTAGACGTCAGG
TGGCACTTTTCGGGGAAATGTGCGCGGAACCCCTATTTGTTTATTTTTCTAAATACATTCAAATATGTAT
CCGCTCATGAGACAATAACCCTGATAAATGCTTCAATAATATTGAAAAAGGAAGAGTATGAGTATTCAAC
ATTTCCGTGTCGCCCTTATTCCCTTTTTTGCGGCATTTTGCCTTCCTGTTTTTGCTCACCCAGAAACGCT
GGTGAAAGTAAAAGATGCTGAAGATCAGTTGGGTGCACGAGTGGGTTACATCGAACTGGATCTCAACAGC
GGTAAGATCCTTGAGAGTTTTCGCCCCGAAGAACGTTTTCCAATGATGAGCACTTTTAAAGTTCTGCTAT
GTGGCGCGGTATTATCCCGTATTGACGCCGGGCAAGAGCAACTCGGTCGCCGCATACACTATTCTCAGAA
TGACTTGGTTGAGTACTCACCAGTCACAGAAAAGCATCTTACGGATGGCATGACAGTAAGAGAATTATGC
AGTGCTGCCATAACCATGAGTGATAACACTGCGGCCAACTTACTTCTGACAACGATCGGAGGACCGAAGG
AGCTAACCGCTTTTTTGCACAACATGGGGGATCATGTAACTCGCCTTGATCGTTGGGAACCGGAGCTGAA
TGAAGCCATACCAAACGACGAGCGTGACACCACGATGCCTGTAGCAATGGCAACAACGTTGCGCAAACTA
TTAACTGGCGAACTACTTACTCTAGCTTCCCGGCAACAATTAATAGACTGGATGGAGGCGGATAAAGTTG
CAGGACCACTTCTGCGCTCGGCCCTTCCGGCTGGCTGGTTTATTGCTGATAAATCTGGAGCCGGTGAGCG
TGGCTCTCGAGGTATCATTGCAGCACTGGGGCCAGATGGTAAGCCCTCCCGTATCGTAGTTATCTACACG
ACGGGGAGTCAGGCAACTATGGATGAACGAAATAGACAGATCGCTGAGATAGGTGCCTCACTGATTAAGC
ATTGGTAACTGTCAGACCAAGTTTACTCATATATACTTTAGATTGATTTAAAACTTCATTTTTAATTTAA
AAGGATCTAGGTGAAGATCCTTTTTGATAATCTCATGACCAAAATCCCTTAACGTGAGTTTTCGTTCCAC
TGAGCGTCAGACCCCGTAGAAAAGATCAAAGGATCTTCTTGAGATCCTTTTTTTCTGCGCGTAATCTGCT
GCTTGCAAACAAAAAAACCACCGCTACCAGCGGTGGTTTGTTTGCCGGATCAAGAGCTACCAACTCTTTT
TCCGAAGGTAACTGGCTTCAGCAGAGCGCAGATACCAAATACTGTTCTTCTAGTGTAGCCGTAGTTAGGC
CACCACTTCAAGAACTCTGTAGCACCGCCTACATACCTCGCTCTGCTAATCCTGTTACCAGTGGCTGCTG
CCAGTGGCGATAAGTCGTGTCTTACCGGGTTGGACTCAAGACGATAGTTACCGGATAAGGCGCAGCGGTC
GGGCTGAACGGGGGGTTCGTGCACACAGCCCAGCTTGGAGCGAACGACCTACACCGAACTGAGATACCTA
CAGCGTGAGCTATGAGAAAGCGCCACGCTTCCCGAAGGGAGAAAGGCGGACAGGTATCCGGTAAGCGGCA
GGGTCGGAACAGGAGAGCGCACGAGGGAGCTTCCAGGGGGAAACGCCTGGTATCTTTATAGTCCTGTCGG
GTTTCGCCACCTCTGACTTGAGCGTCGATTTTTGTGATGCTCGTCAGGGGGGCGGAGCCTATGGAAAAAC
GCCAGCAACGCGGCCTTTTTACGGTTCCTGGCCTTTTGCTGGCCTTTTGCTCACATGTTCTTTCCTGCGT
TATCCCCTGATTCTGTGGATAACCGTATTACCGCCTTTGAGTGAGCTGATACCGCTCGCCGCAGCCGAAC
GACCGAGCGCAGCGAGTCAGTGAGCGAGGAAGCGGAAGAGCGCCCAATACGCAAACCGCCTCTCCCCGCG
CGTTGGCCGATTCATTAATGCAGCTGGCACGACAGGTTTCCCGACTGGAAAGCGGGCAGTGAGCGCAACG
CAATTAATGTGAGTTAGCTCACTCATTAGGCACCCCAGGCTTTACACTTTATGCTTCCGGCTCGTATGTT
GTGTGGAATTGTGAGCGGATAACAATTTCACACGAGCTATTTAGGTGACACTATAGAAGTGAAGCTTGGT
CTCAGGCTCCGCATAGCAAACAGGCTCCTGGCTTGCGTCTCCCTTAAAGCGCATCCATGTGACAAAGGAT
CCTCTGTAATCCGAGGCAACGATCGTGCAGCTGAAATGAATTGAGTTAACTATGCAATGTTGCTTTTAGG
TAACTTGGCTATGAATGCAAATCGGCAGGTGCAGTGGTGAATGAGCTGCGGCCGTGGCTTCATTCCACTC
CAAATCCCTCCGGTCCCCATATCCATTATTTTGGCAGCTTTTGGTTGCCTTTAATGCAAGCTTTGGGCGA
CAGCCATTCACCACCTCATTTGTGCTGCTCGGGCCACGGCTGTATTTAGAGAAATTTAACATTTTTTTCA
TAAAAAATGATTACTTTTGTTTCAAAAAATTCAAAAATTCAGGAATACTTAATTTTCTAAAACTGTAGAC
TCTTATATTTTATTTTTTACTTTCACTTTGTTGATAAAGTAAGCCAAATACGACCCAAATATCTGATCAG
TGAAAGAGTAATAATCACCTCAATACATGATTGGTGAAAAAGATTTAACTGATAGGCCATTTAGAAATCT
GACTATGAAACCAGATTTGTAAATGACCCATTGATTGAGAGGTTTATGGGCAGGATAGTTTCTTTGAAGA
TCTCTGGCACAGCAGTTAATCTCATGCACTGAGGTAAGGCTTGATATCATAGAACTGGATTATGAAAACC
AATGCATGTGATATGAAAGCAATGAGGACATTTCACTTCAACTATTATTCATGTAGTCATCAGGCACCAA
TGGCTAGAGACTACAAAAAGAATCAACTACTCAGTGAGACCGAATTCT
Features (pLannotate 1.2.2; 12 found; start..end, strand, type, name):
      4..22      -  promoter       T7 promoter: promoter for bacteriophage T7 RNA polymerase
     24..176     +  CDS            lacZα (fragment): LacZα fragment of β-galactosidase; lacZ fragment
    182..281     -  misc_feature   bom (fragment): basis of mobility region from pBR322
    383..418     -  CDS            rop (fragment): Rop protein, which maintains plasmids at low copy number; rop
    513..617     +  promoter       AmpR promoter: bla
    618..1478    +  CDS            AmpR: β-lactamase; bla; confers resistance to ampicillin, carbenicillin, and related antibiotics
   1649..2237    +  rep_origin     ori: high-copy-number ColE1/pMB1/pBR322/pUC origin of replication
   2420..2512    +  CDS            lacI (fragment): lac repressor; lacI; The lac repressor binds to the lac operator to inhibit transcription in E. coli. This inhibition can be relieved by adding lactose or isopropyl-β-D-thiogalactopyranoside (IPTG).
   2525..2546    +  protein_bind   CAP binding site: CAP binding activates transcription in the presence of cAMP. E. coli catabolite activator protein
   2561..2591    +  promoter       lac promoter: promoter for the E. coli lac operon
   2599..2615    +  protein_bind   lac operator: The lac repressor binds to the lac operator to inhibit transcription in E. coli. This inhibition can be relieved by adding lactose or isopropyl-β-D-thiogalactopyranoside (IPTG). lac repressor encoded by lacI
   2629..2647    +  promoter       SP6 promoter: promoter for bacteriophage SP6 RNA polymerase
