[The description below was written by a language model from this plasmid's Addgene catalogue record and pLannotate feature annotations shown in this document.]
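Description:
CD Ugi4 is a GreenGate entry vector built on pGGC000, the module "C" entry plasmid of the GreenGate Golden Gate-style plant cloning kit, modified to carry a candidate insulator sequence from the bladderwort Utricularia gibba. The total plasmid is about 3.5 kb, with a backbone of roughly 2.7 kb. It is a small, high-copy E. coli plasmid that replicates from a ColE1/pUC-type origin and is selected with ampicillin through the bla (AmpR) gene and its native promoter. The rest of the annotated backbone is typical cloning-vector scaffolding: a lac promoter/operator with CAP binding site, a lacZα fragment, flanking SP6 and T7 phage promoters, and short remnants of lacI, rop and the pBR322 bom region. These fragments are vestigial and are not expected to contribute functionally.

The payload is the 790 bp Utricularia gibba insulator 4 (Ugi4), inserted by Gibson cloning. The automated feature table does not annotate it. By elimination, it most likely occupies the unannotated stretch between the SP6 and T7 promoters, spanning the end and start of the circular record. No plant promoter, coding sequence, terminator or plant selectable marker is listed, so despite the "plant expression" classification the plasmid is not itself an expression construct. It serves as a donor module: in the GreenGate system, entry-vector inserts are released by type IIS restriction and assembled in a defined order with other modules into a plant transformation destination vector. The name suggests the element is presented with the C–D module overhangs. The associated work concerns plant-derived insulator-like sequences for controlling transgene expression, so this module is intended for placing Ugi4 within multi-part plant transgene assemblies to test or exploit its insulating activity.
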