Addgene plasmid #177196: CD Ugi4
Purpose: Greengate entry vector pGGC000 modified to contain bladderwort insulator 4
Depositing lab: Wayne Parrott. Depositing organization: University of Georgia. Publication: Plant-derived insulator-like sequences for control of transgene expression. Park JY, Kovar L, LaFayette PR, Wallace JG, Parrott WA. bioRxiv 2021.11.04.467280 10.1101/2021.11.04.467280.
Backbone
  Vector backbone: pGGC000
  Backbone manufacturer: GreenGate Kit
  Backbone size w/o insert (bp): 2686
  Total vector size (bp): 3478
  Vector type: Bacterial Expression, Plant Expression
Growth in bacteria
  Bacterial resistance: Ampicillin, 100 μg/mL
  Growth temperature: 37°C
  Growth strain: DH5alpha
  Copy number: High Copy
Gene/Insert
  Gene/Insert name: Utricularia gibba insulator 4 (alt name: Ugi4)
  Species: Utricularia gibba
  Insert size (bp): 790
  GenBank ID: OK086969
  Cloning method: Gibson Cloning
  Sequencing primers: 5′ GAAGCTTGGTCTCAGGCTGCATAGCAAACAGGCTCCTG; 3′ AGAATTCGGTCTCACTGAGTAGTTGATTCTTTTTGTAGTCTCTAGCC
Terms and licenses: Academic/Nonprofit Terms; Industry Terms
Depositor comments: Please visit https://doi.org/10.1101/2021.11.04.467280 for bioRxiv preprint.
How to cite: CD Ugi4 was a gift from Wayne Parrott (Addgene plasmid # 177196 ; http://n2t.net/addgene:177196 ; RRID:Addgene_177196)
